>Addgene plasmid #196877 | pCAG-lox-inv[Talpha1-iCre-pA]-lox-mOrange2-C1 | addgene full sequence | sequence record 391880 | Addgene NGS Result
GATTCGACATTGATTATTGACTAGTTATTAATAGTAATCAATTACGGGGTCATTAGTTCATAGCCCATAT
ATGGAGTTCCGCGTTACATAACTTACGGTAAATGGCCCGCCTGGCTGACCGCCCAACGACCCCCGCCCAT
TGACGTCAATAATGACGTATGTTCCCATAGTAACGCCAATAGGGACTTTCCATTGACGTCAATGGGTGGA
GTATTTACGGTAAACTGCCCACTTGGCAGTACATCAAGTGTATCATATGCCAAGTACGCCCCCTATTGAC
GTCAATGACGGTAAATGGCCCGCCTGGCATTATGCCCAGTACATGACCTTATGGGACTTTCCTACTTGGC
AGTACATCTACGTATTAGTCATCGCTATTACCATGGTCGAGGTGAGCCCCACGTTCTGCTTCACTCTCCC
CATCTCCCCCCCCTCCCCACCCCCAATTTTGTATTTATTTATTTTTTAATTATTTTGTGCAGCGATGGGG
GCGGGGGGGGGGGGGGGGCGCGCGCCRGGSGGGGSGGGGSGGGGSGRGGGGSGGGGSGGGGSGRGGSGGR
GAGGKGCGGCGGCAGCCAATCAGAGCGGCGCGCTCCGAAAGTTTCCTTTTATGGCGAGGCGGCGGCGGCG
GCGGCCCTATAAAAAGCGAAGCGCGCGGCGGGCGGGAGTCGCTGCGCGCTGCCTTCGCCCCGTGCCCCGC
TCCGCCGCCGCCTCGCGCCGCCCGCCCCGGCTCTGACTGACCGCGTTACTCCCACAGGTGAGCGGGCGGG
ACGGCCCTTCTCCTCCGGGCTGTAATTAGCGCTTGGTTTAATGACGGCTTGTTTCTTTTCTGTGGCTGCG
TGAAAGCCTTGAGGGGCTCCGGGAGGGCCCTTTGTGCGGGGGGAGCGGCTCGGGGGGTGCGTGCGTGTGT
GTGTGCGTGGGGAGCGCCGCGTGCGGCTCCGCGCTGCCCGGCGGCTGTGAGCGCTGCGGGCGCGGCGCGG
GGCTTTGTGCGCTCCGCAGTGTGCGCGAGGGGAGCGCGGCCGGGGGCGGTGCCCCGCGGTGCGGGGGGGG
CTGCGAGGGGAACAAAGGCTGCGTGCGGGGTGTGTGCGTGGGGGGGTGAGCAGGGGGTGTGGGCGCGTCG
GTCGGGCTGCAACCCCCCCTGCACCCCCCTCCCCGAGTTGCTGAGCACGGCCCGGCTTCGGGTGCGGGGC
TCCGTACGGGGCGTGGCGCGGGGCTCGCCGTGCCGGGCGGGGGGTGGCGGCAGGTGGGGGTGCCGGGCGG
GGCGGGGCCGCCTCGGGCCGGGGAGGGCTCGGGGGAGGGGCGCGGCGGCCCCCGGAGCGCCGGCGGCTGT
CGAGGCGCGGCGAGCCGCAGCCATTGCCTTTTATGGTAATCGTGCGAGAGGGCGCAGGGACTTCCTTTGT
CCCAAATCTGTGCGGAGCCGAAATCTGGGAGGCGCCGCCGCACCCCCTCTAGCGGGCGCGGGGCGAAGCG
GTGCGGCGCCGGCAGGAAGGAAATGGGCGGGGAGGGCCTTCGTGCGTCGCCGCGCCGCCGTCCCCTTCTC
CCTCTCCAGCCTCGGGGCTGTCCGCGGGGGGACGGCTGCCTTCGGGGGGGACGGGGCAGGGCGGGGTTCG
GCTTCTGGCGTGTGACCGGCGGCTCTAGAGCCTCTGCTAACCATGTTCATGCCTTCTTCTTTTTCCTACA
GATCCTTAATTAATAATACGACTCACTATAGGGGGTCGACCCGCCACCAATCATTTAAATATAACTTCGT
ATAATGTATGCTATACGAAGTTATTCGCGATGAATAAATGAAAGCTGTCGAGGGATCTTCATAAGAGAAG
AGGGACAGCTATGACTGGGAGTAGTCAGGAGAGGAGGAAAAATCTGGCTAGTAAAACATGTAAGGAAAAT
TTTAGGGATGTTAAAGAAAAAAATAACACAAAACAAAATATAAAAAAAATCTAACCTCAAGTCAAGGCTT
TTCTATGGAATAAGGAATGGACAGCAGGGGGCTGTTTCATATACTGATGACCTCTTTATAGCCAACCTTT
GTTCATGGCAGCCAGCATATGGGCATATGTTGCCAAACTCTAAACCAAATACTCATTCTGATGTTTTAAA
TGATTTGCCCTCCCATATGTCCTTCCGAGTGAGAGACACAAAAAATTCCAACACACTATTGCAATGAAAA
TAAATTTCCTTTATTAGCCAGAAGTCAGATGCTCAAGGGGCTTCATGATGTCCCCATAATTTTTGGCAGA
GGGAAAAAGATCTTCAGTCCCCATCCTCGAGCAGCCTCACCATGGCCCCAGTCTCAGAGTCCAGGTTTCT
GATGTAGTTCATCACAATGTTCACATTGGTCCAGCCACCAGCCTGCATGATTTCAGGGATGGACACACCA
GCCCTGGCCATGTCCCTGGCAGCACCCACTCTGGCAGAGTGGCCAGACCAGGCCAGGTATCTCTGCCCAG
AGTCATCCTTGGCACCATAGATCAGGCGGTGGGTGGCCTCAAAGATCCCTTCCAGGGCCCGGGTGGACAG
TTGGGAGGTGGCAGAAGGGGCAGCCACACCATTCTTTCTGACCCGGCAGAACAGGTAGTTGTTGGGGTCA
TCAGCCACACCAGACACAGAGATCCATCTCTCCACCAGCTTGGTAACCCCCAGGGACAGGGCCTTCTCCA
CACCAGCTGTGGACACCAGGGTCTTGGTCCTGCCAATGTGGATCAGCATTCTCCCACCATCGGTGCGGGA
GATGTCCTTCACTCTGATTCTGGCAATTTCGGCAATGCGCAGCAGGGTGTTGTAGGCAATGCCCAGGAAG
GCCAGGTTCCTGATGTCCTGGCATCTGTCAGAGTTCTCCATCAGGGATCTGACTTGGTCAAAGTCAGTGC
GTTCAAAGGCCAGGGCCTGCTTGGCTCTCTCCCCAGCATCCACATTCTCCTTTCTGATTCTCCTCATCAC
CAGGGACACAGCATTGGAGTCAGAAGGGCGAGGCAGGCCAGATCTCCTGTGCAGCATGTTGAGCTGGCCC
AGGTGCTGTTGGATGGTCTTCACAGCCAGGCCTCTGGCTTGCAGGTACAGGAGGTAGTCCCTCACATCCT
CAGGTTCAGCAGGGAACCATTTCCTGTTGTTCAGCTTGCACCAGGCAGCCCAGGATCTGCACACAGACAG
GAGCATCTTCCAGGTGTGTTCAGAGAAGGCCTGCCTGTCCCTGAACATGTCCATCAGGTTCTTCCTGACT
TCATCAGAGGTGGCATCCACAGGGAGGGCAGGCAGGTTTTGGTGCACAGTCAGCAGGTTGGAGACTTTCC
TCTTCTTCTTGGGCACCATGGTGGCGAATTCGTTGCTGCTTCGCGGCTGCCGGGTGGATGGCGGAGGCGA
GGAGGAGGTGTTGCTTCTTACAGCGCGACTCTTAAGCGGTCGATGTAAGAGAACCTGCGGCACTTGGGCG
GATGCGCCTCCTTATATACAGCTCGGTCACCATGGGGATGGGCCAAGGCCTTTTCCTGTTGGTCCAGACC
CCTCCGTCTGCCCAGAGAAGCCGCGACAGGAGAGTGGTGATTGGTGCAAGCGACATGGTATGAGGTAATC
TCTCCCCCCTTCCCCCCCTCGCTAGCATCCGTAGATTTTGCATCCTTCAGACAAAGGCCTCGCAAAAGCA
ACTAGCCGAGCATCCATTATGGGGTGGAGCTGGGGAGGGGTAGAGAGGGAAGAAAGAAAACGGGGGTTGG
GTGATTATACGGAGCTTAAACCTTAAACTGTAGTTAGGATAATTTAAGGTTTTCCCCAACACTTAATCAC
AGAATTTGTGTTGAGATTCTTTATGGTAAATTCCAGCTTTTCATTTATACTACACTAAATTTAAATACGT
TCCGTCAGGATTCAACATCTCTGTTCGCTTTAAATAAAGTAGCAAGAGCTATGGGAATGATGGTCAAAAA
GGCGTGGGTAAATGTTTAGTTTTACAGTTGTATTATTGTGGTTATTATTATTACTATTATTATTAATATT
TGAGCAAAATTCAGAAGCTCAGTATGAATAGACCACGCCTATGACCCTCAACAGCACCCGGGAGGCAGAG
GCAGGAAGACTTGCAGCTCAAGGTCATCATAACCGCCCTTAGTGGTTTATGCCTGTAAATCCCAGCATTG
GGAAGCGGAGGACTGCGGTTATTTTGTACCCGGCCTGGATATATAGTGTGATATCCTGTCTCAAAAACCA
AAAACAAACAAAGAGAGAGAGAGAGAGAAAGGAAAAAAGAGAAACAATATACAAAGTAGTACTTAACGCT
TTACTAGAGAGCTTGCTTTCTTTAGCGGTAGTGCTCTCCCATCACCCCTCCCCGCTCGCCCCCTTACCCG
ACCCTACCTCACCCCAGAGCCTGTGTTATTTTGTCCCTAGAAATGAGCCATCCCTCCTAATACGGAATTC
CGGAACCCTTAATATAACTTCGTATAATGTATGCTATACGAAGTTATTAGGTCCCTCGACCTGCAGCCTC
CGCAGCCCCCAAGCTAGCAGCCACCATGGTGAGCAAGGGCGAGGAGAATAACATGGCCATCATCAAGGAG
TTCATGCGCTTCAAGGTGCGCATGGAGGGCTCCGTGAACGGCCACGAGTTCGAGATCGAGGGCGAGGGCG
AGGGCCGCCCCTACGAGGGCTTTCAGACCGCTAAGCTGAAGGTGACCAAGGGTGGCCCCCTGCCCTTCGC
CTGGGACATCCTGTCCCCTCATTTCACCTACGGCTCCAAGGCCTACGTGAAGCACCCCGCCGACATCCCC
GACTACTTCAAGCTGTCCTTCCCCGAGGGCTTCAAGTGGGAGCGCGTGATGAACTACGAGGACGGCGGCG
TGGTGACCGTGACCCAGGACTCCTCCCTGCAGGACGGCGAGTTCATCTACAAGGTGAAGCTGCGCGGCAC
CAACTTCCCCTCCGACGGCCCCGTGATGCAGAAGAAGACCATGGGCTGGGAGGCCTCCTCCGAGCGGATG
TACCCCGAGGACGGTGCCCTGAAGGGCAAGATCAAGATGAGGCTGAAGCTGAAGGACGGCGGCCACTACA
CCTCCGAGGTCAAGACCACCTACAAGGCCAAGAAGCCCGTGCAGCTGCCCGGCGCCTACATCGTCGACAT
CAAGTTGGACATCACCTCCCACAACGAGGACTACACCATCGTGGAACAGTACGAACGCGCCGAGGGCCGC
CACTCCACCGGCGGCATGGACGAGCTGTACAAGTCAGGACTCAGATCTCGAGCTCAAGCTTCGAATTCTG
CAGTCGACGGTACCGCGGGCCCGGGATCCACCGGATCTAGATAAGTAATGAGAGCTCGCTGATCAGCCTC
GACTGTGCCTTCTAGTTGCCAGCCATCTGTTGTTTGCCCCTCCCCCGTGCCTTCCTTGACCCTGGAAGGT
GCCACTCCCACTGTCCTTTCCTAATAAAATGAGGAAATTGCATCGCATTGTCTGAGTAGGTGTCATTCTA
TTCTGGGGGGTGGGGTGGGGCAGGACAGCAAGGGGGAGGATTGGGAAGACAATAGCAGGCATGCTGGGGA
TGCGGTGGGCTCTATGGCTTCTGAGGCGGAAAGAACCAGCTGGGGCTCGAGATCCACTAGTTCTAGCCTC
GAGGCTAGAGCGGCCGCCACTGGCCGTCGTTTTACAACGTCGTGACTGGGAAAACCCTGGCGTTACCCAA
CTTAATCGCCTTGCAGCACATCCCCCTTTCGCCAGCTGGCGTAATAGCGAAGAGGCCCGCACCGATCGCC
CTTCCCAACAGTTGCGCAGCCTGAATGGCGAATGGG
[124 nt withheld, positions 5777-5900]
C
[91 nt withheld, positions 5902-5992]
A
[49 nt withheld, positions 5994-6042]
CCTTTGACGTTGGAGTCCACGTTCTTT
[37 nt withheld, positions 6070-6106]
ACCCTATCTCGGTCTATTCTTTTGATTTATAAGGGATTTTGCCGATTTCGGCCTATTGGTTAAAAAATGA
GCTGATTTAACAAAAATTTAACGCGAATTTTAACAAAATATTAACGCTTACAATTTAGGTGGCACTTTTC
GGGGAAATGTGCGCGGAACCCCTATTTGTTTATTTTTCTAAATACATTCAAATATGTATCCGCTCATGAG
ACAATAACCCTGATAAATGCTTCAATAATATTGAAAAAGGAAGAGTATGAGTATTCAACATTTCCGTGTC
GCCCTTATTCCCTTTTTTGCGGCATTTTGCCTTCCTGTTTTTGCTCACCCAGAAACGCTGGTGAAAGTAA
AAGATGCTGAAGATCAGTTGGGTGCACGAGTGGGTTACATCGAACTGGATCTCAACAGCGGTAAGATCCT
TGAGAGTTTTCGCCCCGAAGAACGTTTTCCAATGATGAGCACTTTTAAAGTTCTGCTATGTGGCGCGGTA
TTATCCCGTATTGACGCCGGGCAAGAGCAACTCGGTCGCCGCATACACTATTCTCAGAATGACTTGGTTG
AGTACTCACCAGTCACAGAAAAGCATCTTACGGATGGCATGACAGTAAGAGAATTATGCAGTGCTGCCAT
AACCATGAGTGATAACACTGCGGCCAACTTACTTCTGACAACGATCGGAGGACCGAAGGAGCTAACCGCT
TTTTTGCACAACATGGGGGATCATGTAACTCGCCTTGATCGTTGGGAACCGGAGCTGAATGAAGCCATAC
CAAACGACGAGCGTGACACCACGATGCCTGTAGCAATGGCAACAACGTTGCGCAAACTATTAACTGGCGA
ACTACTTACTCTAGCTTCCCGGCAACAATTAATAGACTGGATGGAGGCGGATAAAGTTGCAGGACCACTT
CTGCGCTCGGCCCTTCCGGCTGGCTGGTTTATTGCTGATAAATCTGGAGCCGGTGAGCGTGGGTCTCGCG
GTATCATTGCAGCACTGGGGCCAGATGGTAAGCCCTCCCGTATCGTAGTTATCTACACGACGGGGAGTCA
GGCAACTATGGATGAACGAAATAGACAGATCGCTGAGATAGGTGCCTCACTGATTAAGCATTGGTAACTG
TCAGACCAAGTTTACTCATATATACTTTAGATTGATTTAAAACTTCATTTTTAATTTAAAAGGATCTAGG
TGAAGATCCTTTTTGATAATCTCATGACCAAAATCCCTTAACGTGAGTTTTCGTTCCACTGAGCGTCAGA
CCCCGTAGAAAAGATCAAAGGATCTTCTTGAGATCCTTTTTTTCTGCGCGTAATCTGCTGCTTGCAAACA
AAAAAACCACCGCTACCAGCGGTGGTTTGTTTGCCGGATCAAGAGCTACCAACTCTTTTTCCGAAGGTAA
CTGGCTTCAGCAGAGCGCAGATACCAAATACTGTTCTTCTAGTGTAGCCGTAGTTAGGCCACCACTTCAA
GAACTCTGTAGCACCGCCTACATACCTCGCTCTGCTAATCCTGTTACCAGTGGCTGCTGCCAGTGGCGAT
AAGTCGTGTCTTACCGGGTTGGACTCAAGACGATAGTTACCGGATAAGGCGCAGCGGTCGGGCTGAACGG
GGGGTTCGTGCACACAGCCCAGCTTGGAGCGAACGACCTACACCGAACTGAGATACCTACAGCGTGAGCT
ATGAGAAAGCGCCACGCTTCCCGAAGGGAGAAAGGCGGACAGGTATCCGGTAAGCGGCAGGGTCGGAACA
GGAGAGCGCACGAGGGAGCTTCCAGGGGGAAACGCCTGGTATCTTTATAGTCCTGTCGGGTTTCGCCACC
TCTGACTTGAGCGTCGATTTTTGTGATGCTCGTCAGGGGGGCGGAGCCTATGGAAAAACGCCAGCAACGC
GGCCTTTTTACGGTTCCTGGCCTTTTGCTGGCCTTTTGCTCACATGTTCTTTCCTGCGTTATCCCCTGAT
TCTGTGGATAACCGTATTACCGCCTTTGAGTGAGCTGATACCGCTCGCCGCAGCCGAACGACCGAGCGCA
GCGAGTCAGTGAGCGAGGAAGCGGAAGAGCGCCCAATACGCAAACCGCCTCTCCCCGCGCGTTGGCCGAT
TCATTAATGCAGCTGGCACGACAGGTTTCCCGACTGGAAAGCGGGCAGTGAGCGCAACGCAATTAATGTG
AGTTAGCTCACTCATTAGGCACCCCAGGCTTTACACTTTATGCTTCCGGCTCGTATGTTGTGTGGAATTG
TGAGCGGATAACAATTTCACACAGGAAACAGCTATGACCATGAGGCGCGCCG
Features (pLannotate 1.2.2; 21 found; start..end, strand, type, name):
      6..385     +  enhancer       CMV enhancer: human cytomegalovirus immediate early enhancer
    387..664     +  promoter       chicken β-actin promoter: No description available
    665..1681    +  intron         chimeric intron: chimera between introns from chicken β-actin and rabbit β-globin
   1694..1712    +  promoter       T7 promoter: promoter for bacteriophage T7 RNA polymerase
   1741..1774    -  protein_bind   loxP: Cre-mediated recombination occurs in the 8-bp core sequence (GCATACAT). Cre recombinase
   2130..2185    -  polyA_signal   β-globin poly(A) signal: rabbit β-globin polyadenylation signal (Gil and Proudfoot, 1987)
   2257..3282    -  CDS            cre: RECR_BPP1 - Experimental evidence at protein level: Swiss-Prot protein existence level 1. Catalyzes site-specific recombination between two 34-base- pair LOXP sites. Its role is to maintain the phage genome as a monomeric unit-copy plasmid in the lysogenic state. From Escherichia phage P1 (Bacteriophage P1).
   4424..4457    -  protein_bind   loxP: Cre-mediated recombination occurs in the 8-bp core sequence (GCATACAT). Cre recombinase
   4506..5213    +  CDS            mOrange2: mOrange2 is a basic (constitutively fluorescent) orange fluorescent protein published in 2008, derived from Discosoma sp.. It has high acid sensitivity.
   5223..5279    +  misc_feature   MCS: multiple cloning site
   5323..5547    +  polyA_signal   bGH poly(A) signal: bovine growth hormone polyadenylation signal
   5551..5572    +  promoter       SV40 promoter (fragment): SV40 enhancer and early promoter
   5618..5772    +  CDS            lacZα (fragment): LacZα fragment of β-galactosidase; lacZ fragment
   5777..6205    +  rep_origin     f1 ori (sequence partly withheld): f1 bacteriophage origin of replication; arrow indicates direction of (+) strand synthesis
   6258..6362    +  promoter       AmpR promoter: bla
   6363..7223    +  CDS            AmpR: β-lactamase; bla; confers resistance to ampicillin, carbenicillin, and related antibiotics
   7394..7982    +  rep_origin     ori: high-copy-number ColE1/pMB1/pBR322/pUC origin of replication
   8165..8257    +  CDS            lacI (fragment): lac repressor; lacI; The lac repressor binds to the lac operator to inhibit transcription in E. coli. This inhibition can be relieved by adding lactose or isopropyl-β-D-thiogalactopyranoside (IPTG).
   8270..8291    +  protein_bind   CAP binding site: CAP binding activates transcription in the presence of cAMP. E. coli catabolite activator protein
   8306..8336    +  promoter       lac promoter: promoter for the E. coli lac operon
   8344..8360    +  protein_bind   lac operator: The lac repressor binds to the lac operator to inhibit transcription in E. coli. This inhibition can be relieved by adding lactose or isopropyl-β-D-thiogalactopyranoside (IPTG). lac repressor encoded by lacI
