[The description below was written by a language model from this plasmid's Addgene catalogue record and pLannotate feature annotations shown in this document.]
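Description:
pCAG-lox-inv[Talpha1-iCre-pA]-lox-mOrange2-C1 is a mammalian expression plasmid of the Cre/lox type, built on a pCAG-lox backbone to give neuron-specific expression of the orange fluorescent protein mOrange2 (derived from Discosoma sp.). It is propagated in E. coli as a high-copy plasmid through a ColE1/pUC-type origin and selected with ampicillin via the β-lactamase gene. An f1 origin and remnants of lac-region and SV40 promoter sequences are also annotated in the backbone.

The expression unit starts with the composite CAG promoter (CMV enhancer, chicken β-actin promoter and chimeric β-actin/β-globin intron). Between this promoter and the mOrange2 coding sequence lies a cassette flanked by two loxP sites in the same orientation. The cassette is placed in reverse orientation relative to CAG and contains a Cre coding sequence (iCre, the codon-improved form, according to the name) followed by a rabbit β-globin polyadenylation signal. The roughly 1.1 kb unannotated stretch upstream of Cre on the reverse strand presumably corresponds to the Talpha1 (α1-tubulin) promoter named in the construct title, though the feature table does not label it.

The apparent logic is a self-excising switch. The intervening cassette separates mOrange2 from CAG until the neuron-restricted promoter becomes active and drives Cre. Cre then deletes its own floxed cassette, bringing mOrange2 directly under the strong, ubiquitous CAG promoter, with termination at the bGH polyadenylation signal. This converts weak cell-type-specific promoter activity into robust, permanent reporter expression in neurons. A multiple cloning site after mOrange2 (the "C1" layout) would allow proteins to be fused to the C-terminus of mOrange2. The associated work concerns radial migration of projection neurons in the developing brain.
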