Addgene plasmid #196877: pCAG-lox-inv[Talpha1-iCre-pA]-lox-mOrange2-C1
Purpose: Neuron-specific expression of mOrange2 reporter
Depositing lab: Frank Bradke. Depositing organization: Deutsches Zentrum fuer Neurodegenerative Erkrankungen (DZNE). Publication: Centrosomal microtubule nucleation regulates radial migration of projection neurons independently of polarization in the developing brain. Vinopal S, Dupraz S, Alfadil E, Pietralla T, Bendre S, Stiess M, Falk S, Camargo Ortega G, Maghelli N, Tolic IM, Smejkal J, Gotz M, Bradke F. Neuron. 2023 Apr 19;111(8):1241-1263.e16. doi: 10.1016/j.neuron.2023.01.020. Epub 2023 Feb 15. PubMed 36796357.
Backbone
  Vector backbone: pCAG-lox
  Backbone size w/o insert (bp): 7577
  Vector type: Mammalian Expression, Cre/Lox
Growth in bacteria
  Bacterial resistance: Ampicillin, 100 μg/mL
  Growth temperature: 37°C
  Growth strain: DH5alpha
  Copy number: High Copy
Gene/Insert
  Gene/Insert name: mOrange2
  Species: Discosoma sp.
  Insert size (bp): 789
  Promoter: Quimeric CAG
  Cloning method: Gibson Cloning
  Sequencing primers: 5′ pCAG forward (5'-GCAACGTGCTGGTTATTGTG-3'); 3′ M13_ (-20) forward primer (5'-GTAAAACGACGGCCAGT-3')
Terms and licenses: Academic/Nonprofit Terms; Industry Terms: Not Available to Industry
How to cite: pCAG-lox-inv[Talpha1-iCre-pA]-lox-mOrange2-C1 was a gift from Frank Bradke (Addgene plasmid # 196877 ; http://n2t.net/addgene:196877 ; RRID:Addgene_196877)
